>Addgene plasmid #104653 | pUG-TP5 | depositor full sequence | sequence record 198482 | Full Sequence
TAAGCCAGCCCCGACACCCGCCAACACCCGCTGACGCGCCCTGACGGGCTTGTCTGCTCCCGGCATCCGC
TTACAGACAAGCTGTGACCCACGAAGTGAGTGGACGAAAGGGCCTCGTGATACGCCTATTTTTATAGGTT
AATGTCATGATAATAATGGTTTCTTAGACGTCAGGTGGCACTTTTCGGGGAAATGTGCGCGGAACCCCTA
TTTGTTTATTTTTCTAAATACATTCAAATATGTATCCGCTCATGAGACAATAACCCTGATAAATGCTTCA
ATAATATTGAAAAAGGAAGAGTATGAGTATTCAACATTTCCGTGTCGCCCTTATTCCCTTTTTTGCGGCA
TTTTGCCTTCCTGTTTTTGCTCACCCAGAAACGCTGGTGAAAGTAAAAGATGCTGAAGATCAGTTGGGTG
CACGAGTGGGTTACATCGAACTGGATCTCAACAGCGGTAAGATCCTTGAGAGTTTTCGCCCCGAAGAACG
TTTTCCAATGATGAGCACTTTTAAAGTTCTGCTATGTGGCGCGGTATTATCCCGTATTGACGCCGGGCAA
GAGCAACTCGGTCGCCGCATACACTATTCTCAGAATGACTTGGTTGAGTACTCACCAGTCACAGAAAAGC
ATCTTACGGATGGCATGACAGTAAGAGAATTATGCAGTGCTGCCATAACCATGAGTGATAACACTGCGGC
CAACTTACTTCTGACAACGATCGGAGGACCGAAGGAGCTAACCGCTTTTTTGCACAACATGGGGGATCAT
GTAACTCGCCTTGATCGTTGGGAACCGGAGCTGAATGAAGCCATACCAAACGACGAGCGTGACACCACGA
TGCCTGTAGCAATGGCAACAACGTTGCGCAAACTATTAACTGGCGAACTACTTACTCTAGCTTCCCGGCA
ACAATTAATAGACTGGATGGAGGCGGATAAAGTTGCAGGACCACTTCTGCGCTCGGCCCTTCCGGCTGGC
TGGTTTATTGCTGATAAATCTGGAGCCGGTGAGCGTGGTTCTCGCGGTATCATTGCAGCACTGGGGCCAG
ATGGTAAGCCCTCCCGTATCGTAGTTATCTACACGACGGGGAGTCAGGCAACTATGGATGAACGAAATAG
ACAGATCGCTGAGATAGGTGCCTCACTGATTAAGCATTGGTAACTGTCAGACCAAGTTTACTCATATATA
CTTTAGATTGATTTAAAACTTCATTTTTAATTTAAAAGGATCTAGGTGAAGATCCTTTTTGATAATCTCA
TGACCAAAATCCCTTAACGTGAGTTTTCGTTCCACTGAGCGTCAGACCCCGTAGAAAAGATCAAAGGATC
TTCTTGAGATCCTTTTTTTCTGCGCGTAATCTGCTGCTTGCAAACAAAAAAACCACCGCTACCAGCGGTG
GTTTGTTTGCCGGATCAAGAGCTACCAACTCTTTTTCCGAAGGTAACTGGCTTCAGCAGAGCGCAGATAC
CAAATACTGTCCTTCTAGTGTAGCCGTAGTTAGGCCACCACTTCAAGAACTCTGTAGCACCGCCTACATA
CCTCGCTCTGCTAATCCTGTTACCAGTGGCTGCTGCCAGTGGCGATAAGTCGTGTCTTACCGGGTTGGAC
TCAAGACGATAGTTACCGGATAAGGCGCAGCGGTCGGGCTGAACGGGGGGTTCGTGCACACAGCCCAGCT
TGGAGCGAACGACCTACACCGAACTGAGATACCTACAGCGTGAGCTATGAGAAAGCGCCACGCTTCCCGA
AGGGAGAAAGGCGGACAGGTATCCGGTAAGCGGCAGGGTCGGAACAGGAGAGCGCACGAGGGAGCTTCCA
GGGGGAAACGCCTGGTATCTTTATAGTCCTGTCGGGTTTCGCCACCTCTGACTTGAGCGTCGATTTTTGT
GATGCTCGTCAGGGGGGCGGAGCCTATGGAAAAACGCCAGCAACGCGGCCTTTTTACGGTTCCTGGCCTT
TTGCTGGCCTTTTGCTCACATGTTCTTTCCTGCGTTATCCCCTGATTCTGTGGATAACCGTATTACCGCC
TTTGAGTGAGCTGATACCGCTCGCCGCAGCCGAACGACCGAGCGCAGCGAGTCAGTGAGCGAGGAAGCGG
ATGAGCGCCCAATACGCAAACCGCCTCTCCCCGCGCGTTGGCCGATTCATTAATCACTCTGTGGTTCAGA
AGACATCAGATTAACTTTAAGAAGGAGATATACCATGGAGACCGCAGCTGGCACGACAGGTTTCCCGACT
GGAAAGCGGGCAGTGAGCGCAACGCAATTAATGTGAGTTAGCTCACTCATTAGGCACCCCAGGCTTTACA
CTTTATGCTTCCGGCTCGTATGTTGTGTGGAATTGTGAGCGGATAACAATTTCACACAGGAAACAGCTAT
GACCATGATTACGCCAAGCTTGCATGCCTGCAGGTCGACTCTAGAGGATCCCCGGGTACCGAGCTCGAAT
TCACTGGCCGTCGTTTTACAACGTCGTGACTGGGAAAACCCTGGCGTTACCCAACTTAATCGCCTTGCAG
CACATCCCCCTTTCGCCAGCTGGCGTAATAGCGAAGAGGCCCGCACCGATCGCCCTTCCCAACAGTTGCG
CAGCCTGAATGGCGAATGGCGCCTGATGCGGTATTTTCTCCTTACGCATCTGTGCGGTATTTCACACCGC
ATATGGTGCACTCTCAGTACAATCTGCTCTGATGCCGCATAAGGTCTCAGCTTTGTGTTGTCTTC
Features (pLannotate 1.2.2; 12 found; start..end, strand, type, name):
    198..302     +  promoter       AmpR promoter: bla
    303..1163    +  CDS            AmpR: β-lactamase; bla; confers resistance to ampicillin, carbenicillin, and related antibiotics
   1334..1922    +  rep_origin     ori: high-copy-number ColE1/pMB1/pBR322/pUC origin of replication
   2105..2154    +  CDS            lacI (fragment): lac repressor; lacI; The lac repressor binds to the lac operator to inhibit transcription in E. coli. This inhibition can be relieved by adding lactose or isopropyl-β-D-thiogalactopyranoside (IPTG).
   2181..2198    +  RBS            RBS (fragment): efficient ribosome binding site from bacteriophage T7 gene 10 (Olins and Rangwala, 1989)
   2214..2256    +  CDS            lacI (fragment): lac repressor; lacI; The lac repressor binds to the lac operator to inhibit transcription in E. coli. This inhibition can be relieved by adding lactose or isopropyl-β-D-thiogalactopyranoside (IPTG).
   2269..2290    +  protein_bind   CAP binding site: CAP binding activates transcription in the presence of cAMP. E. coli catabolite activator protein
   2305..2335    +  promoter       lac promoter: promoter for the E. coli lac operon
   2343..2359    +  protein_bind   lac operator: The lac repressor binds to the lac operator to inhibit transcription in E. coli. This inhibition can be relieved by adding lactose or isopropyl-β-D-thiogalactopyranoside (IPTG). lac repressor encoded by lacI
   2396..2452    -  misc_feature   MCS: pUC18/19 multiple cloning site
   2449..2606    +  CDS            lacZα (fragment): LacZα fragment of β-galactosidase; lacZ fragment
   2612..2701    -  misc_feature   bom (fragment): basis of mobility region from pBR322
