>Addgene plasmid #104653 | pUG-TP5 | addgene full sequence | sequence record 205591 | Addgene NGS Result
AGAAGGAGATATACCATGGAGACCGCAGCTGGCACGACAGGTTTCCCGACTGGAAAGCGGGCAGTGAGCG
CAACGCAATTAATGTGAGTTAGCTCACTCATTAGGCACCCCAGGCTTTACACTTTATGCTTCCGGCTCGT
ATGTTGTGTGGAATTGTGAGCGGATAACAATTTCACACAGGAAACAGCTATGACCATGATTACGCCAAGC
TTGCATGCCTGCAGGTCGACTCTAGAGGATCCCCGGGTACCGAGCTCGAATTCACTGGCCGTCGTTTTAC
AACGTCGTGACTGGGAAAACCCTGGCGTTACCCAACTTAATCGCCTTGCAGCACATCCCCCTTTCGCCAG
CTGGCGTAATAGCGAAGAGGCCCGCACCGATCGCCCTTCCCAACAGTTGCGCAGCCTGAATGGCGAATGG
CGCCTGATGCGGTATTTTCTCCTTACGCATCTGTGCGGTATTTCACACCGCATATGGTGCACTCTCAGTA
CAATCTGCTCTGATGCCGCATAAGGTCTCAGCTTTGTGTTGTCTTCTAAGCCAGCCCCGACACCCGCCAA
CACCCGCTGACGCGCCCTGACGGGCTTGTCTGCTCCCGGCATCCGCTTACAGACAAGCTGTGACCCACGA
AGTGAGTGGACGAAAGGGCCTCGTGATACGCCTATTTTTATAGGTTAATGTCATGATAATAATGGTTTCT
TAGACGTCAGGTGGCACTTTTCGGGGAAATGTGCGCGGAACCCCTATTTGTTTATTTTTCTAAATACATT
CAAATATGTATCCGCTCATGAGACAATAACCCTGATAAATGCTTCAATAATATTGAAAAAGGAAGAGTAT
GAGTATTCAACATTTCCGTGTCGCCCTTATTCCCTTTTTTGCGGCATTTTGCCTTCCTGTTTTTGCTCAC
CCAGAAACGCTGGTGAAAGTAAAAGATGCTGAAGATCAGTTGGGTGCACGAGTGGGTTACATCGAACTGG
ATCTCAACAGCGGTAAGATCCTTGAGAGTTTTCGCCCCGAAGAACGTTTTCCAATGATGAGCACTTTTAA
AGTTCTGCTATGTGGCGCGGTATTATCCCGTATTGACGCCGGGCAAGAGCAACTCGGTCGCCGCATACAC
TATTCTCAGAATGACTTGGTTGAGTACTCACCAGTCACAGAAAAGCATCTTACGGATGGCATGACAGTAA
GAGAATTATGCAGTGCTGCCATAACCATGAGTGATAACACTGCGGCCAACTTACTTCTGACAACGATCGG
AGGACCGAAGGAGCTAACCGCTTTTTTGCACAACATGGGGGATCATGTAACTCGCCTTGATCGTTGGGAA
CCGGAGCTGAATGAAGCCATACCAAACGACGAGCGTGACACCACGATGCCTGTAGCAATGGCAACAACGT
TGCGCAAACTATTAACTGGCGAACTACTTACTCTAGCTTCCCGGCAACAATTAATAGACTGGATGGAGGC
GGATAAAGTTGCAGGACCACTTCTGCGCTCGGCCCTTCCGGCTGGCTGGTTTATTGCTGATAAATCTGGA
GCCGGTGAGCGTGGTTCTCGCGGTATCATTGCAGCACTGGGGCCAGATGGTAAGCCCTCCCGTATCGTAG
TTATCTACACGACGGGGAGTCAGGCAACTATGGATGAACGAAATAGACAGATCGCTGAGATAGGTGCCTC
ACTGATTAAGCATTGGTAACTGTCAGACCAAGTTTACTCATATATACTTTAGATTGATTTAAAACTTCAT
TTTTAATTTAAAAGGATCTAGGTGAAGATCCTTTTTGATAATCTCATGACCAAAATCCCTTAACGTGAGT
TTTCGTTCCACTGAGCGTCAGACCCCGTAGAAAAGATCAAAGGATCTTCTTGAGATCCTTTTTTTCTGCG
CGTAATCTGCTGCTTGCAAACAAAAAAACCACCGCTACCAGCGGTGGTTTGTTTGCCGGATCAAGAGCTA
CCAACTCTTTTTCCGAAGGTAACTGGCTTCAGCAGAGCGCAGATACCAAATACTGTTCTTCTAGTGTAGC
CGTAGTTAGGCCACCACTTCAAGAACTCTGTAGCACCGCCTACATACCTCGCTCTGCTAATCCTGTTACC
AGTGGCTGCTGCCAGTGGCGATAAGTCGTGTCTTACCGGGTTGGACTCAAGACGATAGTTACCGGATAAG
GCGCAGCGGTCGGGCTGAACGGGGGGTTCGTGCACACAGCCCAGCTTGGAGCGAACGACCTACACCGAAC
TGAGATACCTACAGCGTGAGCTATGAGAAAGCGCCACGCTTCCCGAAGGGAGAAAGGCGGACAGGTATCC
GGTAAGCGGCAGGGTCGGAACAGGAGAGCGCACGAGGGAGCTTCCAGGGGGAAACGCCTGGTATCTTTAT
AGTCCTGTCGGGTTTCGCCACCTCTGACTTGAGCGTCGATTTTTGTGATGCTCGTCAGGGGGGCGGAGCC
TATGGAAAAACGCCAGCAACGCGGCCTTTTTACGGTTCCTGGCCTTTTGCTGGCCTTTTGCTCACATGTT
CTTTCCTGCGTTATCCCCTGATTCTGTGGATAACCGTATTACCGCCTTTGAGTGAGCTGATACCGCTCGC
CGCAGCCGAACGACCGAGCGCAGCGAGTCAGTGAGCGAGGAAGCGGATGAGCGCCCAATACGCAAACCGC
CTCTCCCCGCGCGTTGGCCGATTCATTAATCACTCTGTGGTTCAGAAGACATCAGATTAACTTTA
Features (pLannotate 1.2.2; 12 found; start..end, strand, type, name):
     25..67      +  CDS            lacI (fragment): lac repressor; lacI; The lac repressor binds to the lac operator to inhibit transcription in E. coli. This inhibition can be relieved by adding lactose or isopropyl-β-D-thiogalactopyranoside (IPTG).
     80..101     +  protein_bind   CAP binding site: CAP binding activates transcription in the presence of cAMP. E. coli catabolite activator protein
    116..146     +  promoter       lac promoter: promoter for the E. coli lac operon
    154..170     +  protein_bind   lac operator: The lac repressor binds to the lac operator to inhibit transcription in E. coli. This inhibition can be relieved by adding lactose or isopropyl-β-D-thiogalactopyranoside (IPTG). lac repressor encoded by lacI
    207..263     -  misc_feature   MCS: pUC18/19 multiple cloning site
    260..417     +  CDS            lacZα (fragment): LacZα fragment of β-galactosidase; lacZ fragment
    423..512     -  misc_feature   bom (fragment): basis of mobility region from pBR322
    734..838     +  promoter       AmpR promoter: bla
    839..1699    +  CDS            AmpR: β-lactamase; bla; confers resistance to ampicillin, carbenicillin, and related antibiotics
   1870..2458    +  rep_origin     ori: high-copy-number ColE1/pMB1/pBR322/pUC origin of replication
   2641..2690    +  CDS            lacI (fragment): lac repressor; lacI; The lac repressor binds to the lac operator to inhibit transcription in E. coli. This inhibition can be relieved by adding lactose or isopropyl-β-D-thiogalactopyranoside (IPTG).
   2717..9       +  RBS            RBS (fragment) (across the origin): efficient ribosome binding site from bacteriophage T7 gene 10 (Olins and Rangwala, 1989)
