[The description below was written by a language model from this plasmid's Addgene catalogue record and pLannotate feature annotations shown in this document.]
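Description:
pUG-TP5 is an empty Level 1 cloning vector from the UbiGate toolbox, a synthetic-biology system of modular parts for assembling constructs to analyse ubiquitination. It is built on the pICH66323 backbone (listed at 2,222 bp), and the full plasmid sequence is 2,725 nt. It is propagated in E. coli from a high-copy ColE1/pUC-type origin of replication and selected with ampicillin through a β-lactamase (AmpR) gene driven by its native bla promoter. The Addgene-determined and depositor-supplied sequence records are the same length and carry the same twelve annotated features in the same order, differing only in where numbering starts.

The vector carries no gene insert. Its cloning site is occupied by a lacZα cassette, consisting of a CAP binding site, lac promoter, lac operator, a pUC18/19-type multiple cloning site and a LacZα fragment. This cassette serves as the recorded screening marker: in hierarchical BsaI-based (Golden Gate-style) cloning, such a cassette is normally displaced by the incoming parts, so that correct assemblies can be told apart from uncut vector by blue/white colour. According to the depositor, this vector is intended for inserting an N-terminal tag and defines position number 5 for cloning with BsaI, meaning the resulting transcription unit takes a fixed slot in later assemblies. The BsaI sites and fusion overhangs are not annotated in the feature tables. The remaining annotations are short fragments (two lacI pieces, a partial T7 gene 10 ribosome binding site and a partial pBR322 bom region). The lacI and bom pieces are probably backbone remnants, and the record does not state whether the ribosome binding site fragment has a function.
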