Addgene plasmid #104653: pUG-TP5
Purpose: (Empty Backbone) Level 1 cloning vector
Depositing lab: Marco Trujillo. Depositing organization: Leibniz Institute of Plant Biochemistry (IPB). Publication: UbiGate: a synthetic biology toolbox to analyse ubiquitination. Kowarschik K, Hoehenwarter W, Marillonnet S, Trujillo M. New Phytol. 2018 Mar;217(4):1749-1763. doi: 10.1111/nph.14900. Epub 2017 Nov 30. PubMed 29194629.
Backbone
  Vector backbone: pICH66323
  Backbone manufacturer: self-made
  Backbone size (bp): 2222
  Vector type: Synthetic Biology
  Selectable markers: LacZ alpha
Growth in bacteria
  Bacterial resistance: Ampicillin, 100 μg/mL
  Growth temperature: 37°C
  Growth strain: DH5alpha
  Copy number: High Copy
Gene/Insert
  Gene/Insert name: None
Terms and licenses: Academic/Nonprofit Terms; Industry Terms: Not Available to Industry
Depositor comments: Level 1 cloning vector for insertion of an N-terminal tag, defining position no.5 for cloning with BsaI
How to cite: pUG-TP5 was a gift from Marco Trujillo (Addgene plasmid # 104653 ; http://n2t.net/addgene:104653 ; RRID:Addgene_104653)
